LOCUS       Exported 11196 bp ds-DNA circular SYN 12-MAY-2021
DEFINITION  Lentiviral vector with UBC promoter.
ACCESSION   .
VERSION     .
KEYWORDS    pLEX-MCS UBC promoter
SOURCE      synthetic DNA construct
  ORGANISM  synthetic DNA construct
REFERENCE   1 (bases 1 to 11196)
  TITLE     Emory Custom Cloning Core Plasmids - Oskar Laur
REFERENCE   2 (bases 1 to 11196)
  AUTHORS   .
  TITLE     Direct Submission
  JOURNAL   Exported May 12, 2021 from SnapGene Server 1.1.58
            http://www.snapgene.com
FEATURES             Location/Qualifiers
     source          1..11196
                     /organism="synthetic DNA construct"
                     /mol_type="other DNA"
     LTR             1..634
                     /label=3' LTR
                     /note="3' long terminal repeat (LTR) from HIV-1"
     misc_feature    681..806
                     /label=HIV-1 Psi
                     /note="packaging signal of human immunodeficiency virus
                     type 1"
     misc_feature    1303..1536
                     /label=RRE
                     /note="The Rev response element (RRE) of HIV-1 allows for
                     Rev-dependent mRNA export from the nucleus to the
                     cytoplasm."
     CDS             1721..1765
                     /codon_start=1
                     /product="antigenic peptide corresponding to amino acids
                     655 to 669 of the HIV envelope protein gp41 (Lutje Hulsik
                     et al., 2013)"
                     /label=gp41 peptide
                     /note="recognized by the 2H10 single-chain llama nanobody"
                     /translation="KNEQELLELDKWASL"
     misc_feature    2063..2180
                     /label=cPPT/CTS
                     /note="central polypurine tract and central termination
                     sequence of HIV-1"
     CDS             complement(2245..2619)
                     /codon_start=1
                     /gene="Sh ble from Streptoalloteichus hindustanus"
                     /product="antibiotic-binding protein"
                     /label=BleoR
                     /note="confers resistance to bleomycin, phleomycin, and
                     Zeocin(TM)"
                     /translation="MAKLTSAVPVLTARDVAGAVEFWTDRLGFSRDFVEDDFAGVVRDD
                     VTLFISAVQDQVVPDNTLAWVWVRGLDELYAEWSEVVSTNFRDASGPAMTEIGEQPWGR
                     EFALRDPAGNCVHFVAEEQD"
     regulatory      2616..2625
                     /regulatory_class="other"
                     /note="vertebrate consensus sequence for strong initiation
                     of translation (Kozak, 1987)"
     promoter        complement(2629..2647)
                     /label=T7 promoter
                     /note="promoter for bacteriophage T7 RNA polymerase"
     promoter        complement(2639..2686)
                     /label=EM7 promoter
                     /note="synthetic bacterial promoter "
     promoter        2718..3929
                     /label=UbC promoter
                     /note="human ubiquitin C promoter"
     primer_bind     3766..3785
                     /label=hUBCpro-F
                     /note="Human Ubiquitin C (UbC) promoter, forward primer"
     misc_feature    3987..4559
                     /label=IRES
                     /note="internal ribosome entry site (IRES) of the
                     encephalomyocarditis virus (EMCV)"
     primer_bind     complement(4154..4171)
                     /label=IRES reverse
                     /note="IRES internal ribosome entry site, reverse primer.
                     Also called pCDH-rev"
     primer_bind     4381..4400
                     /label=IRES-F
                     /note="IRES internal ribosome entry site, forward primer"
     CDS             4562..5164
                     /codon_start=1
                     /gene="pac from Streptomyces alboniger"
                     /product="puromycin N-acetyltransferase"
                     /label=PuroR
                     /note="confers resistance to puromycin"
                     /translation="MATEYKPTVRLATRDDVPRAVRTLAAAFADYPATRHTVDPDRHIE
                     RVTELQELFLTRVGLDIGKVWVADDGAAVAVWTTPESVEAGAVFAEIGSRMAELSGSRL
                     AAQQQMEGLLAPHRPKEPAWFLATVGVSPDHQGKGLGSAVVLPGVEAAERAGVPAFLET
                     SAPRNLPFYERLGFTVTADVEVPEGPRTWCMTRKPGA"
     primer_bind     5061..5081
                     /label=Puro-F
                     /note="Puromycin resistance gene, forward primer"
     misc_feature    5171..5759
                     /label=WPRE
                     /note="woodchuck hepatitis virus posttranscriptional
                     regulatory element"
     primer_bind     complement(5224..5244)
                     /label=WPRE-R
                     /note="WPRE, reverse primer"
     CDS             complement(5642..5653)
                     /codon_start=1
                     /product="Factor Xa recognition and cleavage site"
                     /label=Factor Xa site
                     /translation="IEGR"
     LTR             5966..6199
                     /label=3' LTR (Delta-U3)
                     /note="self-inactivating 3' long terminal repeat (LTR) from
                     HIV-1"
     primer_bind     complement(6300..6317)
                     /label=BGH-rev
                     /note="Bovine growth hormone terminator, reverse primer.
                     Also called BGH reverse"
     polyA_signal    6306..6530
                     /label=bGH poly(A) signal
                     /note="bovine growth hormone polyadenylation signal"
     rep_origin      6576..7004
                     /direction=RIGHT
                     /label=f1 ori
                     /note="f1 bacteriophage origin of replication; arrow
                     indicates direction of (+) strand synthesis"
     primer_bind     complement(6663..6682)
                     /label=F1ori-R
                     /note="F1 origin, reverse primer"
     primer_bind     6873..6894
                     /label=F1ori-F
                     /note="F1 origin, forward primer"
     primer_bind     complement(7013..7033)
                     /label=pBABE 3'
                     /note="SV40 enhancer, reverse primer for pBABE vectors"
     promoter        7018..7347
                     /label=SV40 promoter
                     /note="SV40 enhancer and early promoter"
     rep_origin      7198..7333
                     /label=SV40 ori
                     /note="SV40 origin of replication"
     primer_bind     7260..7279
                     /label=SV40pro-F
                     /note="SV40 promoter/origin, forward primer"
     CDS             7396..8421
                     /codon_start=1
                     /gene="aph(4)-Ia"
                     /product="aminoglycoside phosphotransferase from E. coli"
                     /label=HygR
                     /note="confers resistance to hygromycin"
                     /translation="MKKPELTATSVEKFLIEKFDSVSDLMQLSEGEESRAFSFDVGGRG
                     YVLRVNSCADGFYKDRYVYRHFASAALPIPEVLDIGEFSESLTYCISRRAQGVTLQDLP
                     ETELPAVLQPVAEAMDAIAAADLSQTSGFGPFGPQGIGQYTTWRDFICAIADPHVYHWQ
                     TVMDDTVSASVAQALDELMLWAEDCPEVRHLVHADFGSNNVLTDNGRITAVIDWSEAMF
                     GDSQYEVANIFFWRPWLACMEQQTRYFERRHPELAGSPRLRAYMLRIGLDQLYQSLVDG
                     NFDDAAWAQGRCDAIVRSGAGTVGRTQIARRSAAVWTDGCVEVLADSGNRRPSTRPRAK
                     E"
     polyA_signal    8551..8672
                     /label=SV40 poly(A) signal
                     /note="SV40 polyadenylation signal"
     primer_bind     complement(8721..8737)
                     /label=M13 rev
                     /note="common sequencing primer, one of multiple similar
                     variants"
     primer_bind     complement(8721..8737)
                     /label=M13 Reverse
                     /note="In lacZ gene. Also called M13-rev"
     primer_bind     complement(8734..8756)
                     /label=M13/pUC Reverse
                     /note="In lacZ gene"
     protein_bind    8745..8761
                     /label=lac operator
                     /bound_moiety="lac repressor encoded by lacI"
                     /note="The lac repressor binds to the lac operator to
                     inhibit transcription in E. coli. This inhibition can be
                     relieved by adding lactose or
                     isopropyl-beta-D-thiogalactopyranoside (IPTG)."
     promoter        complement(8769..8799)
                     /label=lac promoter
                     /note="promoter for the E. coli lac operon"
     protein_bind    8814..8835
                     /label=CAP binding site
                     /bound_moiety="E. coli catabolite activator protein"
                     /note="CAP binding activates transcription in the presence
                     of cAMP."
     primer_bind     complement(8952..8969)
                     /label=L4440
                     /note="L4440 vector, forward primer"
     rep_origin      complement(9123..9711)
                     /direction=LEFT
                     /label=ori
                     /note="high-copy-number ColE1/pMB1/pBR322/pUC origin of
                     replication"
     primer_bind     complement(9203..9222)
                     /label=pBR322ori-F
                     /note="pBR322 origin, forward primer"
     CDS             complement(9882..10742)
                     /codon_start=1
                     /gene="bla"
                     /product="beta-lactamase"
                     /label=AmpR
                     /note="confers resistance to ampicillin, carbenicillin, and
                     related antibiotics"
                     /translation="MSIQHFRVALIPFFAAFCLPVFAHPETLVKVKDAEDQLGARVGYI
                     ELDLNSGKILESFRPEERFPMMSTFKVLLCGAVLSRIDAGQEQLGRRIHYSQNDLVEYS
                     PVTEKHLTDGMTVRELCSAAITMSDNTAANLLLTTIGGPKELTAFLHNMGDHVTRLDRW
                     EPELNEAIPNDERDTTMPVAMATTLRKLLTGELLTLASRQQLIDWMEADKVAGPLLRSA
                     LPAGWFIADKSGAGERGSRGIIAALGPDGKPSRIVVIYTTGSQATMDERNRQIAEIGAS
                     LIKHW"
     primer_bind     10505..10524
                     /label=Amp-R
                     /note="Ampicillin resistance gene, reverse primer"
     promoter        complement(10743..10847)
                     /gene="bla"
                     /label=AmpR promoter
     polyA_signal    10895..11029
                     /label=SV40 poly(A) signal
                     /note="SV40 polyadenylation signal"
ORIGIN
        1 tggaagggct aattcactcc caaagaagac aagatatcct tgatctgtgg atctaccaca
       61 cacaaggcta cttccctgat tagcagaact acacaccagg gccaggggtc agatatccac
      121 tgacctttgg atggtgctac aagctagtac cagttgagcc agataaggta gaagaggcca
      181 ataaaggaga gaacaccagc ttgttacacc ctgtgagcct gcatgggatg gatgacccgg
      241 agagagaagt gttagagtgg aggtttgaca gccgcctagc atttcatcac gtggcccgag
      301 agctgcatcc ggagtacttc aagaactgct gatatcgagc ttgctacaag ggactttccg
      361 ctggggactt tccagggagg cgtggcctgg gcgggactgg ggagtggcga gccctcagat
      421 cctgcatata agcagctgct ttttgcctgt actgggtctc tctggttaga ccagatctga
      481 gcctgggagc tctctggcta actagggaac ccactgctta agcctcaata aagcttgcct
      541 tgagtgcttc aagtagtgtg tgcccgtctg ttgtgtgact ctggtaacta gagatccctc
      601 agaccctttt agtcagtgtg gaaaatctct agcagtggcg cccgaacagg gacttgaaag
      661 cgaaagggaa accagaggag ctctctcgac gcaggactcg gcttgctgaa gcgcgcacgg
      721 caagaggcga ggggcggcga ctggtgagta cgccaaaaat tttgactagc ggaggctaga
      781 aggagagaga tgggtgcgag agcgtcagta ttaagcgggg gagaattaga tcgcgatggg
      841 aaaaaattcg gttaaggcca gggggaaaga aaaaatataa attaaaacat atagtatggg
      901 caagcaggga gctagaacga ttcgcagtta atcctggcct gttagaaaca tcagaaggct
      961 gtagacaaat actgggacag ctacaaccat cccttcagac aggatcagaa gaacttagat
     1021 cattatataa tacagtagca accctctatt gtgtgcatca aaggatagag ataaaagaca
     1081 ccaaggaagc tttagacaag atagaggaag agcaaaacaa aagtaagacc accgcacagc
     1141 aagcggccgg ccgctgatct tcagacctgg aggaggagat atgagggaca attggagaag
     1201 tgaattatat aaatataaag tagtaaaaat tgaaccatta ggagtagcac ccaccaaggc
     1261 aaagagaaga gtggtgcaga gagaaaaaag agcagtggga ataggagctt tgttccttgg
     1321 gttcttggga gcagcaggaa gcactatggg cgcagcgtca atgacgctga cggtacaggc
     1381 cagacaatta ttgtctggta tagtgcagca gcagaacaat ttgctgaggg ctattgaggc
     1441 gcaacagcat ctgttgcaac tcacagtctg gggcatcaag cagctccagg caagaatcct
     1501 ggctgtggaa agatacctaa aggatcaaca gctcctgggg atttggggtt gctctggaaa
     1561 actcatttgc accactgctg tgccttggaa tgctagttgg agtaataaat ctctggaaca
     1621 gatttggaat cacacgacct ggatggagtg ggacagagaa attaacaatt acacaagctt
     1681 aatacactcc ttaattgaag aatcgcaaaa ccagcaagaa aagaatgaac aagaattatt
     1741 ggaattagat aaatgggcaa gtttgtggaa ttggtttaac ataacaaatt ggctgtggta
     1801 tataaaatta ttcataatga tagtaggagg cttggtaggt ttaagaatag tttttgctgt
     1861 actttctata gtgaatagag ttaggcaggg atattcacca ttatcgtttc agacccacct
     1921 cccaaccccg aggggacccg acaggcccga aggaatagaa gaagaaggtg gagagagaga
     1981 cagagacaga tccattcgat tagtgaacgg atcggcactg cgtgcgccaa ttctgcagac
     2041 aaatggcagt attcatccac aattttaaaa gaaaaggggg gattgggggg tacagtgcag
     2101 gggaaagaat agtagacata atagcaacag acatacaaac taaagaatta caaaaacaaa
     2161 ttacaaaaat tcaaaatttt cgggtttatt acagggacag cagagatcca gtttggttag
     2221 taccgggccc gctctagtcc ggaatcagtc ctgctcctcg gccacgaagt gcacgcagtt
     2281 gccggccggg tcgcgcaggg cgaactcccg cccccacggc tgctcgccga tctcggtcat
     2341 ggccggcccg gaggcgtccc ggaagttcgt ggacacgacc tccgaccact cggcgtacag
     2401 ctcgtccagg ccgcgcaccc acacccaggc cagggtgttg tccggcacca cctggtcctg
     2461 gaccgcgctg atgaacaggg tcacgtcgtc ccggaccaca ccggcgaagt cgtcctccac
     2521 gaagtcccgg gagaacccga gccggtcggt ccagaactcg accgctccgg cgacgtcgcg
     2581 cgcggtgagc accggaacgg cactggtcaa cttggccatg gtggccctcc tatagtgagt
     2641 cgtattatac tatgccgata tactatgccg atgattaatt gtcaacacgt gctgcaggtc
     2701 cgaggttcaa gagatctggc ctccgcgccg ggttttggcg cctcccgcgg gcgcccccct
     2761 cctcacggcg agcgctgcca cgtcagacga agggcgcagc gagcgtcctg atccttccgc
     2821 ccggacgctc aggacagcgg cccgctgctc ataagactcg gccttagaac cccagtatca
     2881 gcagaaggac attttaggac gggacttggg tgactctagg gcactggttt tctttccaga
     2941 gagcggaaca ggcgaggaaa agtagtccct tctcggcgat tctgcggagg gatctccgtg
     3001 gggcggtgaa cgccgatgat tatataagga cgcgccgggt gtggcacagc tagttccgtc
     3061 gcagccggga tttgggtcgc ggttcttgtt tgtggatcgc tgtgatcgtc acttggtgag
     3121 tagcgggctg ctgggctggc cggggctttc gtggccgccg ggccgctcgg tgggacggaa
     3181 gcgtgtggag agaccgccaa gggctgtagt ctgggtccgc gagcaaggtt gccctgaact
     3241 gggggttggg gggagcgcag caaaatggcg gctgttcccg agtcttgaat ggaagacgct
     3301 tgtgaggcgg gctgtgaggt cgttgaaaca aggtgggggg catggtgggc ggcaagaacc
     3361 caaggtcttg aggccttcgc taatgcggga aagctcttat tcgggtgaga tgggctgggg
     3421 caccatctgg ggaccctgac gtgaagtttg tcactgactg gagaactcgg tttgtcgtct
     3481 gttgcggggg cggcagttat ggcggtgccg ttgggcagtg cacccgtacc tttgggagcg
     3541 cgcgccctcg tcgtgtcgtg acgtcacccg ttctgttggc ttataatgca gggtggggcc
     3601 acctgccggt aggtgtgcgg taggcttttc tccgtcgcag gacgcagggt tcgggcctag
     3661 ggtaggctct cctgaatcga caggcgccgg acctctggtg aggggaggga taagtgaggc
     3721 gtcagtttct ttggtcggtt ttatgtacct atcttcttaa gtagctgaag ctccggtttt
     3781 gaactatgcg ctcggggttg gcgagtgtgt tttgtgaagt tttttaggca ccttttgaaa
     3841 tgtaatcatt tgggtcaata tgtaattttc agtgttagac tagtaaattg tccgctaaat
     3901 tctggccgtt tttggctttt ttgttagacg gatccccata cgtagtgctc gagtctagag
     3961 ggcccgacgc gtctggccac cggtcgcccc tctccctccc ccccccctaa cgttactggc
     4021 cgaagccgct tggaataagg ccggtgtgcg tttgtctata tgttattttc caccatattg
     4081 ccgtcttttg gcaatgtgag ggcccggaaa cctggccctg tcttcttgac gagcattcct
     4141 aggggtcttt cccctctcgc caaaggaatg caaggtctgt tgaatgtcgt gaaggaagca
     4201 gttcctctgg aagcttcttg aagacaaaca acgtctgtag cgaccctttg caggcagcgg
     4261 aaccccccac ctggcgacag gtgcctctgc ggccaaaagc cacgtgtata agatacacct
     4321 gcaaaggcgg cacaacccca gtgccacgtt gtgagttgga tagttgtgga aagagtcaaa
     4381 tggctctcct caagcgtatt caacaagggg ctgaaggatg cccagaaggt accccattgt
     4441 atgggatctg atctggggcc tcggtgcaca tgctttacat gtgtttagtc gaggttaaaa
     4501 aaacgtctag gccccccgaa ccacggggac gtggttttcc tttgaaaaac acgataatac
     4561 catggccacc gagtacaagc ccacggtgcg cctcgccacc cgcgacgacg tcccccgggc
     4621 cgtacgcacc ctcgccgccg cgttcgccga ctaccccgcc acgcgccaca ccgtcgaccc
     4681 ggaccgccac atcgagcggg tcaccgagct gcaagaactc ttcctcacgc gcgtcgggct
     4741 cgacatcggc aaggtgtggg tcgcggacga cggcgccgcg gtggcggtct ggaccacgcc
     4801 ggagagcgtc gaagcggggg cggtgttcgc cgagatcggc tcgcgcatgg ccgagttgag
     4861 cggttcccgg ctggccgcgc agcaacagat ggaaggcctc ctggcgccgc accggcccaa
     4921 ggagcccgcg tggttcctgg ccaccgtcgg cgtctcgccc gaccaccagg gcaagggtct
     4981 gggcagcgcc gtcgtgctcc ccggagtgga ggcggccgag cgcgctgggg tgcccgcctt
     5041 cctggagacc tccgcgcccc gcaacctccc cttctacgag cggctcggct tcaccgtcac
     5101 cgccgacgtc gaggtgcccg aaggaccgcg cacctggtgc atgacccgca agcccggtgc
     5161 ctgagttaac aatcaacctc tggattacaa aatttgtgaa agattgactg gtattcttaa
     5221 ctatgttgct ccttttacgc tatgtggata cgctgcttta atgcctttgt atcatgctat
     5281 tgcttcccgt atggctttca ttttctcctc cttgtataaa tcctggttgc tgtctcttta
     5341 tgaggagttg tggcccgttg tcaggcaacg tggcgtggtg tgcactgtgt ttgctgacgc
     5401 aacccccact ggttggggca ttgccaccac ctgtcagctc ctttccggga ctttcgcttt
     5461 ccccctccct attgccacgg cggaactcat cgccgcctgc cttgcccgct gctggacagg
     5521 ggctcggctg ttgggcactg acaattccgt ggtgttgtcg gggaagctga cgtcctttcc
     5581 atggctgctc gcctgtgttg ccacctggat tctgcgcggg acgtccttct gctacgtccc
     5641 ttcggccctc aatccagcgg accttccttc ccgcggcctg ctgccggctc tgcggcctct
     5701 tccgcgtctt cgccttcgcc ctcagacgag tcggatctcc ctttgggccg cctccccgcc
     5761 tggaattaat tctgcagtcg agacctagaa aaacatggag caatcacaag tagcaataca
     5821 gcagctacca atgctgattg tgcctggcta gaagcacaag aggaggagga ggtgggtttt
     5881 ccagtcacac ctcaggtacc tttaagacca atgacttaca aggcagctgt agatcttagc
     5941 cactttttaa aagaaaagag gggactggaa gggctaattc actcccaacg aagacaagat
     6001 ctgctttttg cttgtactgg gtctctctgg ttagaccaga tctgagcctg ggagctctct
     6061 ggctaactag ggaacccact gcttaagcct caataaagct tgccttgagt gcttcaagta
     6121 gtgtgtgccc gtctgttgtg tgactctggt aactagagat ccctcagacc cttttagtca
     6181 gtgtggaaaa tctctagcag tagtagttca tgtcatctta ttattcagta tttataactt
     6241 gcaaagaaat gaatatcaga gagtgagagg ccttgacatt gtttaaaccc gctgatcagc
     6301 ctcgactgtg ccttctagtt gccagccatc tgttgtttgc ccctcccccg tgccttcctt
     6361 gaccctggaa ggtgccactc ccactgtcct ttcctaataa aatgaggaaa ttgcatcgca
     6421 ttgtctgagt aggtgtcatt ctattctggg gggtggggtg gggcaggaca gcaaggggga
     6481 ggattgggaa gacaatagca ggcatgctgg ggatgcggtg ggctctatgg cttctgaggc
     6541 ggaaagaacc agctggggct ctagggggta tccccnnnnn nnnnnnnnnn nnnnnnnnnn
     6601 nnnnnnnnnn nnnnnnnnnn nnnnnnnnnn nnnnnnnnnn nnnnnnnnnn nnnnnnnnnn
     6661 nnnnnnnnnn nnnnnnnnnn nnnnnnnnnn nnnnnnnnnc nnnnnnnnnn nnnnnnnnnn
     6721 nnnnnnnnnn nnnnnnnnnn nnnnnnnnnn nnnnnnnnnn nnnnnnnnnn nnnnnnnnnn
     6781 nnnnnnnnnn nannnnnnnn nnnnnnnnnn nnnnnnnnnn nnnnnnnnnn nnnnnnnnnn
     6841 ncctttgacg ttggagtcca cgttctttaa tagtggactc ttgttccaaa ctggaacaac
     6901 actcaaccct atctcggtct attcttttga tttataaggg attttgccga tttcggccta
     6961 ttggttaaaa aatgagctga tttaacaaaa atttaacgcg aattaattct gtggaatgtg
     7021 tgtcagttag ggtgtggaaa gtccccaggc tccccagcag gcagaagtat gcaaagcatg
     7081 catctcaatt agtcagcaac caggtgtgga aagtccccag gctccccagc aggcagaagt
     7141 atgcaaagca tgcatctcaa ttagtcagca accatagtcc cgcccctaac tccgcccatc
     7201 ccgcccctaa ctccgcccag ttccgcccat tctccgcccc atggctgact aatttttttt
     7261 atttatgcag aggccgaggc cgcctctgcc tctgagctat tccagaagta gtgaggaggc
     7321 ttttttggag gcctaggctt ttgcaaaaag ctcccgggag cttgtatatc cattttcgga
     7381 tctgatcagc acgtgatgaa aaagcctgaa ctcaccgcga cgtctgtcga gaagtttctg
     7441 atcgaaaagt tcgacagcgt ctccgacctg atgcagctct cggagggcga agaatctcgt
     7501 gctttcagct tcgatgtagg agggcgtgga tatgtcctgc gggtaaatag ctgcgccgat
     7561 ggtttctaca aagatcgtta tgtttatcgg cactttgcat cggccgcgct cccgattccg
     7621 gaagtgcttg acattgggga attcagcgag agcctgacct attgcatctc ccgccgtgca
     7681 cagggtgtca cgttgcaaga cctgcctgaa accgaactgc ccgctgttct gcagccggtc
     7741 gcggaggcca tggatgcgat cgctgcggcc gatcttagcc agacgagcgg gttcggccca
     7801 ttcggaccgc aaggaatcgg tcaatacact acatggcgtg atttcatatg cgcgattgct
     7861 gatccccatg tgtatcactg gcaaactgtg atggacgaca ccgtcagtgc gtccgtcgcg
     7921 caggctctcg atgagctgat gctttgggcc gaggactgcc ccgaagtccg gcacctcgtg
     7981 cacgcggatt tcggctccaa caatgtcctg acggacaatg gccgcataac agcggtcatt
     8041 gactggagcg aggcgatgtt cggggattcc caatacgagg tcgccaacat cttcttctgg
     8101 aggccgtggt tggcttgtat ggagcagcag acgcgctact tcgagcggag gcatccggag
     8161 cttgcaggat cgccgcggct ccgggcgtat atgctccgca ttggtcttga ccaactctat
     8221 cagagcttgg ttgacggcaa tttcgatgat gcagcttggg cgcagggtcg atgcgacgca
     8281 atcgtccgat ccggagccgg gactgtcggg cgtacacaaa tcgcccgcag aagcgcggcc
     8341 gtctggaccg atggctgtgt agaagtactc gccgatagtg gaaaccgacg ccccagcact
     8401 cgtccgaggg caaaggaata gcacgtgcta cgagatttcg attccaccgc cgccttctat
     8461 gaaaggttgg gcttcggaat cgttttccgg gacgccggct ggatgatcct ccagcgcggg
     8521 gatctcatgc tggagttctt cgcccacccc aacttgttta ttgcagctta taatggttac
     8581 aaataaagca atagcatcac aaatttcaca aataaagcat ttttttcact gcattctagt
     8641 tgtggtttgt ccaaactcat caatgtatct tatcatgtct gtataccgtc gacctctagc
     8701 tagagcttgg cgtaatcatg gtcatagctg tttcctgtgt gaaattgtta tccgctcaca
     8761 attccacaca acatacgagc cggaagcata aagtgtaaag cctggggtgc ctaatgagtg
     8821 agctaactca cattaattgc gttgcgctca ctgcccgctt tccagtcggg aaacctgtcg
     8881 tgccagctgc attaatgaat cggccaacgc gcggggagag gcggtttgcg tattgggcgc
     8941 tcttccgctt cctcgctcac tgactcgctg cgctcggtcg ttcggctgcg gcgagcggta
     9001 tcagctcact caaaggcggt aatacggtta tccacagaat caggggataa cgcaggaaag
     9061 aacatgtgag caaaaggcca gcaaaaggcc aggaaccgta aaaaggccgc gttgctggcg
     9121 tttttccata ggctccgccc ccctgacgag catcacaaaa atcgacgctc aagtcagagg
     9181 tggcgaaacc cgacaggact ataaagatac caggcgtttc cccctggaag ctccctcgtg
     9241 cgctctcctg ttccgaccct gccgcttacc ggatacctgt ccgcctttct cccttcggga
     9301 agcgtggcgc tttctcatag ctcacgctgt aggtatctca gttcggtgta ggtcgttcgc
     9361 tccaagctgg gctgtgtgca cgaacccccc gttcagcccg accgctgcgc cttatccggt
     9421 aactatcgtc ttgagtccaa cccggtaaga cacgacttat cgccactggc agcagccact
     9481 ggtaacagga ttagcagagc gaggtatgta ggcggtgcta cagagttctt gaagtggtgg
     9541 cctaactacg gctacactag aagaacagta tttggtatct gcgctctgct gaagccagtt
     9601 accttcggaa aaagagttgg tagctcttga tccggcaaac aaaccaccgc tggtagcggt
     9661 ggtttttttg tttgcaagca gcagattacg cgcagaaaaa aaggatctca agaagatcct
     9721 ttgatctttt ctacggggtc tgacgctcag tggaacgaaa actcacgtta agggattttg
     9781 gtcatgagat tatcaaaaag gatcttcacc tagatccttt taaattaaaa atgaagtttt
     9841 aaatcaatct aaagtatata tgagtaaact tggtctgaca gttaccaatg cttaatcagt
     9901 gaggcaccta tctcagcgat ctgtctattt cgttcatcca tagttgcctg actccccgtc
     9961 gtgtagataa ctacgatacg ggagggctta ccatctggcc ccagtgctgc aatgataccg
    10021 cgagacccac gctcaccggc tccagattta tcagcaataa accagccagc cggaagggcc
    10081 gagcgcagaa gtggtcctgc aactttatcc gcctccatcc agtctattaa ttgttgccgg
    10141 gaagctagag taagtagttc gccagttaat agtttgcgca acgttgttgc cattgctaca
    10201 ggcatcgtgg tgtcacgctc gtcgtttggt atggcttcat tcagctccgg ttcccaacga
    10261 tcaaggcgag ttacatgatc ccccatgttg tgcaaaaaag cggttagctc cttcggtcct
    10321 ccgatcgttg tcagaagtaa gttggccgca gtgttatcac tcatggttat ggcagcactg
    10381 cataattctc ttactgtcat gccatccgta agatgctttt ctgtgactgg tgagtactca
    10441 accaagtcat tctgagaata gtgtatgcgg cgaccgagtt gctcttgccc ggcgtcaata
    10501 cgggataata ccgcgccaca tagcagaact ttaaaagtgc tcatcattgg aaaacgttct
    10561 tcggggcgaa aactctcaag gatcttaccg ctgttgagat ccagttcgat gtaacccact
    10621 cgtgcaccca actgatcttc agcatctttt actttcacca gcgtttctgg gtgagcaaaa
    10681 acaggaaggc aaaatgccgc aaaaaaggga ataagggcga cacggaaatg ttgaatactc
    10741 atactcttcc tttttcaata ttattgaagc atttatcagg gttattgtct catgagcgga
    10801 tacatatttg aatgtattta gaaaaataaa caaatagggg ttccgcgcac atttccccga
    10861 aaagtgccac ctgacgtcga cggatcggga gatcaacttg tttattgcag cttataatgg
    10921 ttacaaataa agcaatagca tcacaaattt cacaaataaa gcattttttt cactgcattc
    10981 tagttgtggt ttgtccaaac tcatcaatgt atcttatcat gtctggatca actggataac
    11041 tcaagctaac caaaatcatc ccaaacttcc caccccatac cctattacca ctgccaatta
    11101 cctgtggttt catttactct aaacctgtga ttcctctgaa ttattttcat tttaaagaaa
    11161 ttgtatttgt taaatatgta ctacaaactt agtagt
//
