[The description below was written by a language model from this plasmid's Addgene catalogue record and the feature table of its GenBank file.]
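Description:
pLEX-MCS UBC promoter is an empty-backbone HIV-1-based lentiviral vector for mammalian expression, built on pLEX-MCS and carrying no insert. The 11.2 kb circular plasmid is propagated in E. coli at high copy from a ColE1/pUC-type origin under ampicillin selection (AmpR with its own bla promoter), and it also carries an f1 origin. The repository lists a recombination-tolerant growth strain, which is usual for plasmids with repeated LTR sequences.

The viral portion begins with a full-length HIV-1 LTR, which the feature table labels a 3' LTR although it sits in the 5' position. This is followed by the Psi packaging signal, the Rev response element for Rev-dependent nuclear export of the genomic RNA, and the cPPT/CTS. The unit ends in a U3-deleted, self-inactivating 3' LTR, with a bGH polyadenylation signal downstream.

Between these elements, the human ubiquitin C promoter lies upstream of an EMCV IRES and the puromycin N-acetyltransferase gene, followed by WPRE to enhance transcript expression. The cloning site is not annotated, but the short gap between the promoter and the IRES is presumably where a gene of interest goes. That arrangement would yield a bicistronic transcript linking transgene expression to puromycin resistance in transduced cells.

Just upstream of the UbC promoter, in reverse orientation, an EM7/T7-driven Sh ble cassette confers bleomycin/Zeocin resistance. Outside the LTRs, an SV40 promoter/origin drives a hygromycin resistance gene with an SV40 poly(A) signal. This cassette would not be packaged into virus.

The vector is intended as a recipient for cloning genes for UbC-driven expression by lentiviral transduction and stable selection.
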