Addgene plasmid #128045: pLEX-MCS UBC promoter
Purpose: (Empty Backbone) Lentiviral vector with UBC promoter
Depositing lab: Oskar Laur. Depositing organization: Emory University.
Backbone
  Vector backbone: pLEX Mcs
  Vector type: Mammalian Expression, Lentiviral
Growth in bacteria
  Bacterial resistance: Ampicillin, 100 μg/mL
  Growth temperature: 37°C
  Growth strain: NEB Stable
  Copy number: High Copy
Gene/Insert
  Gene/Insert name: None
Terms and licenses: Academic/Nonprofit Terms; Industry Terms: Not Available to Industry
How to cite: pLEX-MCS UBC promoter was a gift from Oskar Laur (Addgene plasmid # 128045 ; http://n2t.net/addgene:128045 ; RRID:Addgene_128045)
